Addgene plasmid #185020: pLKO.1-Tet-Puro-shMMERVK10c_1
Purpose: shRNA mediated knockdown
Depositing lab: Denes Hnisz. Depositing organization: Max Planck Institute for Molecular Genetics. Publication: Hijacking of transcriptional condensates by endogenous retroviruses. Asimi V, Sampath Kumar A, Niskanen H, Riemenschneider C, Hetzel S, Naderi J, Fasching N, Popitsch N, Du M, Kretzmer H, Smith ZD, Weigert R, Walther M, Mamde S, Meierhofer D, Wittler L, Buschow R, Timmermann B, Cisse II, Ameres SL, Meissner A, Hnisz D. Nat Genet. 2022 Aug;54(8):1238-1247. doi: 10.1038/s41588-022-01132-w. Epub 2022 Jul 21. PubMed 35864192.
Backbone
  Vector backbone: pLKO.1 Tet Puro
  Vector type: Lentiviral
Growth in bacteria
  Bacterial resistance: Ampicillin, 100 μg/mL
  Growth temperature: 37°C
  Growth strain: NEB Stable
  Copy number: High Copy
Gene/Insert
  Gene/Insert name: ERV_MMERVK10c
  gRNA/shRNA sequence: CCGGTAAGTGTAAAGAAATTA
  Species: M. musculus (mouse)
  Cloning method: Restriction Enzyme; 5′ cloning site Unknown (unknown if destroyed); 3′ cloning site Unknown (unknown if destroyed)
Terms and licenses: Academic/Nonprofit Terms; Industry Terms: Not Available to Industry
How to cite: pLKO.1-Tet-Puro-shMMERVK10c_1 was a gift from Denes Hnisz (Addgene plasmid # 185020 ; http://n2t.net/addgene:185020 ; RRID:Addgene_185020)
