[The description below was written by a language model from this plasmid's Addgene catalogue record and pLannotate feature annotations shown in this document.]
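Description:
pLKO.1-Tet-Puro-shMMERVK10c_1 is a third-generation-style, self-inactivating HIV-1-based lentiviral shRNA plasmid built on a backbone catalogued as pLKO.1 Tet Puro. It carries a short hairpin directed against MMERVK10c, a mouse endogenous retrovirus family. In E. coli it replicates from a high-copy ColE1/pUC-type origin and is selected with ampicillin through the bla gene. An f1 origin and remnants of a lac/lacZα cloning region flanked by T3 and T7 promoters are also present as backbone carry-over.

The viral genome is transcribed in packaging cells from an RSV enhancer/promoter fused to a truncated 5' LTR. It contains the Ψ packaging signal with a partial gag sequence, the Rev response element for nuclear export of the full-length RNA, the cPPT/CTS element that aids nuclear import, and a ΔU3 3' LTR that inactivates LTR promoter activity after integration. An SV40 polyadenylation signal and SV40 origin lie downstream of it. Within the transferred region, a human U6 RNA polymerase III promoter drives the hairpin. A separate human PGK promoter expresses puromycin N-acetyltransferase, allowing selection of transduced mammalian cells.

Although the backbone name implies tetracycline regulation, the 7,084 nt sequenced record shows no annotated Tet repressor, Tet operator or H1/TO promoter. Its layout resembles a constitutive pLKO.1-puro vector, so inducibility cannot be confirmed from the features given. The cloning sites used for the hairpin are not recorded. The stated purpose is shRNA-mediated knockdown, here of MMERVK10c transcripts in mouse cells, in the context of work on endogenous retroviruses and transcriptional condensates.
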