Features (pLannotate 1.2.2; 25 found; start..end, strand, type, name):
    415..507     +  CDS            lacI (fragment): lac repressor; lacI; The lac repressor binds to the lac operator to inhibit transcription in E. coli. This inhibition can be relieved by adding lactose or isopropyl-β-D-thiogalactopyranoside (IPTG).
    520..541     +  protein_bind   CAP binding site: CAP binding activates transcription in the presence of cAMP. E. coli catabolite activator protein
    556..586     +  promoter       lac promoter: promoter for the E. coli lac operon
    594..610     +  protein_bind   lac operator: The lac repressor binds to the lac operator to inhibit transcription in E. coli. This inhibition can be relieved by adding lactose or isopropyl-β-D-thiogalactopyranoside (IPTG). lac repressor encoded by lacI
    655..673     +  promoter       T3 promoter: promoter for bacteriophage T3 RNA polymerase
    701..927     +  promoter       RSV promoter: Rous sarcoma virus enhancer/promoter
    928..1108    +  LTR            5' LTR (truncated): truncated 5' long terminal repeat (LTR) from HIV-1
   1155..1280    +  misc_feature   HIV-1 Ψ: packaging signal of human immunodeficiency virus type 1
   1264..1627    +  CDS            HIV-1 gag (fragment): gag protein from human immunodeficiency virus 1; gag
   1773..2006    +  misc_feature   RRE: The Rev response element (RRE) of HIV-1 allows for Rev-dependent mRNA export from the nucleus to the cytoplasm.
   2383..2483    +  CDS            Rev (fragment): human immunodeficiency virus 1 (HIV-1) Rev protein; rev; enhances nuclear export of unspliced and incompletely spliced viral mRNAs
   2533..2773    +  promoter       U6 promoter: RNA polymerase III promoter for human U6 snRNA
   2878..2995    +  misc_feature   cPPT/CTS: central polypurine tract and central termination sequence of HIV-1
   3044..3554    +  promoter       hPGK promoter: human phosphoglycerate kinase 1 promoter
   3576..4175    +  CDS            PuroR: puromycin N-acetyltransferase; pac from Streptomyces alboniger; confers resistance to puromycin
   4218..4301    +  CDS            nef (fragment): NEF_HV1Z2 - Experimental evidence at protein level: Swiss-Prot protein existence level 1. Extracellular Nef protein targets CD4(+) T-lymphocytes for apoptosis by interacting with CXCR4 surface receptors. From Human immunodeficiency virus type 1 group M subtype D (isolate Z2/CDC-Z34) (HIV-1).
   4303..4536    +  LTR            3' LTR (ΔU3): self-inactivating 3' long terminal repeat (LTR) from HIV-1
   4608..4729    +  polyA_signal   SV40 poly(A) signal: SV40 polyadenylation signal
   4769..4904    +  rep_origin     SV40 ori: SV40 origin of replication
   4925..4943    -  promoter       T7 promoter: promoter for bacteriophage T7 RNA polymerase
   4951..5106    +  CDS            lacZα (fragment): LacZα fragment of β-galactosidase; lacZ fragment
   5111..5539    +  rep_origin     f1 ori (sequence partly withheld): f1 bacteriophage origin of replication; arrow indicates direction of (+) strand synthesis
   5592..5696    +  promoter       AmpR promoter: bla
   5697..6557    +  CDS            AmpR: β-lactamase; bla; confers resistance to ampicillin, carbenicillin, and related antibiotics
   6728..232     +  rep_origin     ori (across the origin): high-copy-number ColE1/pMB1/pBR322/pUC origin of replication
>Addgene plasmid #185020 | pLKO.1-Tet-Puro-shMMERVK10c_1 | addgene full sequence | sequence record 364598 | Addgene NGS Result
GACCTACACCGAACTGAGATACCTACAGCGTGAGCTATGAGAAAGCGCCACGCTTCCCGAAGGGAGAAAG
GCGGACAGGTATCCGGTAAGCGGCAGGGTCGGAACAGGAGAGCGCACGAGGGAGCTTCCAGGGGGAAACG
CCTGGTATCTTTATAGTCCTGTCGGGTTTCGCCACCTCTGACTTGAGCGTCGATTTTTGTGATGCTCGTC
AGGGGGGCGGAGCCTATGGAAAAACGCCAGCAACGCGGCCTTTTTACGGTTCCTGGCCTTTTGCTGGCCT
TTTGCTCACATGTTCTTTCCTGCGTTATCCCCTGATTCTGTGGATAACCGTATTACCGCCTTTGAGTGAG
CTGATACCGCTCGCCGCAGCCGAACGACCGAGCGCAGCGAGTCAGTGAGCGAGGAAGCGGAAGAGCGCCC
AATACGCAAACCGCCTCTCCCCGCGCGTTGGCCGATTCATTAATGCAGCTGGCACGACAGGTTTCCCGAC
TGGAAAGCGGGCAGTGAGCGCAACGCAATTAATGTGAGTTAGCTCACTCATTAGGCACCCCAGGCTTTAC
ACTTTATGCTTCCGGCTCGTATGTTGTGTGGAATTGTGAGCGGATAACAATTTCACACAGGAAACAGCTA
TGACCATGATTACGCCAAGCGCGCAATTAACCCTCACTAAAGGGAACAAAAGCTGGAGCTGCAAGCTTAA
TGTAGTCTTATGCAATACTCTTGTAGTCTTGCAACATGGTAACGATGAGTTAGCAACATGCCTTACAAGG
AGAGAAAAAGCACCGTGCATGCCGATTGGTGGAAGTAAGGTGGTACGATCGTGCCTTATTAGGAAGGCAA
CAGACGGGTCTGACATGGATTGGACGAACCACTGAATTGCCGCATTGCAGAGATATTGTATTTAAGTGCC
TAGCTCGATACATAAACGGGTCTCTCTGGTTAGACCAGATCTGAGCCTGGGAGCTCTCTGGCTAACTAGG
GAACCCACTGCTTAAGCCTCAATAAAGCTTGCCTTGAGTGCTTCAAGTAGTGTGTGCCCGTCTGTTGTGT
GACTCTGGTAACTAGAGATCCCTCAGACCCTTTTAGTCAGTGTGGAAAATCTCTAGCAGTGGCGCCCGAA
CAGGGACTTGAAAGCGAAAGGGAAACCAGAGGAGCTCTCTCGACGCAGGACTCGGCTTGCTGAAGCGCGC
ACGGCAAGAGGCGAGGGGCGGCGACTGGTGAGTACGCCAAAAATTTTGACTAGCGGAGGCTAGAAGGAGA
GAGATGGGTGCGAGAGCGTCAGTATTAAGCGGGGGAGAATTAGATCGCGATGGGAAAAAATTCGGTTAAG
GCCAGGGGGAAAGAAAAAATATAAATTAAAACATATAGTATGGGCAAGCAGGGAGCTAGAACGATTCGCA
GTTAATCCTGGCCTGTTAGAAACATCAGAAGGCTGTAGACAAATACTGGGACAGCTACAACCATCCCTTC
AGACAGGATCAGAAGAACTTAGATCATTATATAATACAGTAGCAACCCTCTATTGTGTGCATCAAAGGAT
AGAGATAAAAGACACCAAGGAAGCTTTAGACAAGATAGAGGAAGAGCAAAACAAAAGTAAGACCACCGCA
CAGCAAGCGGCCGCTGATCTTCAGACCTGGAGGAGGAGATATGAGGGACAATTGGAGAAGTGAATTATAT
AAATATAAAGTAGTAAAAATTGAACCATTAGGAGTAGCACCCACCAAGGCAAAGAGAAGAGTGGTGCAGA
GAGAAAAAAGAGCAGTGGGAATAGGAGCTTTGTTCCTTGGGTTCTTGGGAGCAGCAGGAAGCACTATGGG
CGCAGCGTCAATGACGCTGACGGTACAGGCCAGACAATTATTGTCTGGTATAGTGCAGCAGCAGAACAAT
TTGCTGAGGGCTATTGAGGCGCAACAGCATCTGTTGCAACTCACAGTCTGGGGCATCAAGCAGCTCCAGG
CAAGAATCCTGGCTGTGGAAAGATACCTAAAGGATCAACAGCTCCTGGGGATTTGGGGTTGCTCTGGAAA
ACTCATTTGCACCACTGCTGTGCCTTGGAATGCTAGTTGGAGTAATAAATCTCTGGAACAGATTTGGAAT
CACACGACCTGGATGGAGTGGGACAGAGAAATTAACAATTACACAAGCTTAATACACTCCTTAATTGAAG
AATCGCAAAACCAGCAAGAAAAGAATGAACAAGAATTATTGGAATTAGATAAATGGGCAAGTTTGTGGAA
TTGGTTTAACATAACAAATTGGCTGTGGTATATAAAATTATTCATAATGATAGTAGGAGGCTTGGTAGGT
TTAAGAATAGTTTTTGCTGTACTTTCTATAGTGAATAGAGTTAGGCAGGGATATTCACCATTATCGTTTC
AGACCCACCTCCCAACCCCGAGGGGACCCGACAGGCCCGAAGGAATAGAAGAAGAAGGTGGAGAGAGAGA
CAGAGACAGATCCATTCGATTAGTGAACGGATCTCGACGGTATCGATCACGAGACTAGCCTCGAGCGGCC
GCCCCCTTCACCGAGGGCCTATTTCCCATGATTCCTTCATATTTGCATATACGATACAAGGCTGTTAGAG
AGATAATTGGAATTAATTTGACTGTAAACACAAAGATATTAGTACAAAATACGTGACGTAGAAAGTAATA
ATTTCTTGGGTAGTTTGCAGTTTTAAAATTATGTTTTAAAATGGACTATCATATGCTTACCGTAACTTGA
AAGTATTTCGATTTCTTGGCTTTATATATCTTGTGGAAAGGACGAAACACCGGCCGGTAAGTGTAAAGAA
ATTACTCGAGTAATTTCTTTACACTTACCGGTTTTTGAATTCTCGACCTCGAGACAAATGGCAGTATTCA
TCCACAATTTTAAAAGAAAAGGGGGGATTGGGGGGTACAGTGCAGGGGAAAGAATAGTAGACATAATAGC
AACAGACATACAAACTAAAGAATTACAAAAACAAATTACAAAAATTCAAAATTTTCGGGTTTATTACAGG
GACAGCAGAGATCCACTTTGGCCGCGGCTCGAGGGGGTTGGGGTTGCGCCTTTTCCAAGGCAGCCCTGGG
TTTGCGCAGGGACGCGGCTGCTCTGGGCGTGGTTCCGGGAAACGCAGCGGCGCCGACCCTGGGTCTCGCA
CATTCTTCACGTCCGTTCGCAGCGTCACCCGGATCTTCGCCGCTACCCTTGTGGGCCCCCCGGCGACGCT
TCCTGCTCCGCCCCTAAGTCGGGAAGGTTCCTTGCGGTTCGCGGCGTGCCGGACGTGACAAACGGAAGCC
GCACGTCTCACTAGTACCCTCGCAGACGGACAGCGCCAGGGAGCAATGGCAGCGCGCCGACCGCGATGGG
CTGTGGCCAATAGCGGCTGCTCAGCAGGGCGCGCCGAGAGCAGCGGCCGGGAAGGGGCGGTGCGGGAGGC
GGGGTGTGGGGCGGTAGTGTGGGCCCTGTTCCTGCCCGCGCGGTGTTCCGCATTCTGCAAGCCTCCGGAG
CGCACGTCGGCAGTCGGCTCCCTCGTTGACCGAATCACCGACCTCTCTCCCCAGGGGGATCCACCGGAGC
TTACCATGACCGAGTACAAGCCCACGGTGCGCCTCGCCACCCGCGACGACGTCCCCAGGGCCGTACGCAC
CCTCGCCGCCGCGTTCGCCGACTACCCCGCCACGCGCCACACCGTCGATCCGGACCGCCACATCGAGCGG
GTCACCGAGCTGCAAGAACTCTTCCTCACGCGCGTCGGGCTCGACATCGGCAAGGTGTGGGTCGCGGACG
ACGGCGCCGCGGTGGCGGTCTGGACCACGCCGGAGAGCGTCGAAGCGGGGGCGGTGTTCGCCGAGATCGG
CCCGCGCATGGCCGAGTTGAGCGGTTCCCGGCTGGCCGCGCAGCAACAGATGGAAGGCCTCCTGGCGCCG
CACCGGCCCAAGGAGCCCGCGTGGTTCCTGGCCACCGTCGGCGTCTCGCCCGACCACCAGGGCAAGGGTC
TGGGCAGCGCCGTCGTGCTCCCCGGAGTGGAGGCGGCCGAGCGCGCCGGGGTGCCCGCCTTCCTGGAGAC
CTCCGCGCCCCGCAACCTCCCCTTCTACGAGCGGCTCGGCTTCACCGTCACCGCCGACGTCGAGGTGCCC
GAAGGACCGCGCACCTGGTGCATGACCCGCAAGCCCGGTGCCTGACGCCCGCCCCACGACCCGCAGCGCC
CGACCGAAAGGAGCGCACGACCCCATGCATCGGTACCTTTAAGACCAATGACTTACAAGGCAGCTGTAGA
TCTTAGCCACTTTTTAAAAGAAAAGGGGGGACTGGAAGGGCTAATTCACTCCCAACGAAGACAAGATCTG
CTTTTTGCTTGTACTGGGTCTCTCTGGTTAGACCAGATCTGAGCCTGGGAGCTCTCTGGCTAACTAGGGA
ACCCACTGCTTAAGCCTCAATAAAGCTTGCCTTGAGTGCTTCAAGTAGTGTGTGCCCGTCTGTTGTGTGA
CTCTGGTAACTAGAGATCCCTCAGACCCTTTTAGTCAGTGTGGAAAATCTCTAGCAGTAGTAGTTCATGT
CATCTTATTATTCAGTATTTATAACTTGCAAAGAAATGAATATCAGAGAGTGAGAGGAACTTGTTTATTG
CAGCTTATAATGGTTACAAATAAAGCAATAGCATCACAAATTTCACAAATAAAGCATTTTTTTCACTGCA
TTCTAGTTGTGGTTTGTCCAAACTCATCAATGTATCTTATCATGTCTGGCTCTAGCTATCCCGCCCCTAA
CTCCGCCCATCCCGCCCCTAACTCCGCCCAGTTCCGCCCATTCTCCGCCCCATGGCTGACTAATTTTTTT
TATTTATGCAGAGGCCGAGGCCGCCTCGGCCTCTGAGCTATTCCAGAAGTAGTGAGGAGGCTTTTTTGGA
GGCCTAGGGACGTACCCAATTCGCCCTATAGTGAGTCGTATTACGCGCGCTCACTGGCCGTCGTTTTACA
ACGTCGTGACTGGGAAAACCCTGGCGTTACCCAACTTAATCGCCTTGCAGCACATCCCCCTTTCGCCAGC
TGGCGTAATAGCGAAGAGGCCCGCACCGATCGCCCTTCCCAACAGTTGCGCAGCCTGAATGGCGAATGGG
[124 nt withheld, positions 5111-5234]
C
[91 nt withheld, positions 5236-5326]
A
[49 nt withheld, positions 5328-5376]
CCTTTGACGTTGGAGTCCACGTTCTTT
[37 nt withheld, positions 5404-5440]
ACCCTATCTCGGTCTATTCTTTTGATTTATAAGGGATTTTGCCGATTTCGGCCTATTGGTTAAAAAATGA
GCTGATTTAACAAAAATTTAACGCGAATTTTAACAAAATATTAACGCTTACAATTTAGGTGGCACTTTTC
GGGGAAATGTGCGCGGAACCCCTATTTGTTTATTTTTCTAAATACATTCAAATATGTATCCGCTCATGAG
ACAATAACCCTGATAAATGCTTCAATAATATTGAAAAAGGAAGAGTATGAGTATTCAACATTTCCGTGTC
GCCCTTATTCCCTTTTTTGCGGCATTTTGCCTTCCTGTTTTTGCTCACCCAGAAACGCTGGTGAAAGTAA
AAGATGCTGAAGATCAGTTGGGTGCACGAGTGGGTTACATCGAACTGGATCTCAACAGCGGTAAGATCCT
TGAGAGTTTTCGCCCCGAAGAACGTTTTCCAATGATGAGCACTTTTAAAGTTCTGCTATGTGGCGCGGTA
TTATCCCGTATTGACGCCGGGCAAGAGCAACTCGGTCGCCGCATACACTATTCTCAGAATGACTTGGTTG
AGTACTCACCAGTCACAGAAAAGCATCTTACGGATGGCATGACAGTAAGAGAATTATGCAGTGCTGCCAT
AACCATGAGTGATAACACTGCGGCCAACTTACTTCTGACAACGATCGGAGGACCGAAGGAGCTAACCGCT
TTTTTGCACAACATGGGGGATCATGTAACTCGCCTTGATCGTTGGGAACCGGAGCTGAATGAAGCCATAC
CAAACGACGAGCGTGACACCACGATGCCTGTAGCAATGGCAACAACGTTGCGCAAACTATTAACTGGCGA
ACTACTTACTCTAGCTTCCCGGCAACAATTAATAGACTGGATGGAGGCGGATAAAGTTGCAGGACCACTT
CTGCGCTCGGCCCTTCCGGCTGGCTGGTTTATTGCTGATAAATCTGGAGCCGGTGAGCGTGGGTCTCGCG
GTATCATTGCAGCACTGGGGCCAGATGGTAAGCCCTCCCGTATCGTAGTTATCTACACGACGGGGAGTCA
GGCAACTATGGATGAACGAAATAGACAGATCGCTGAGATAGGTGCCTCACTGATTAAGCATTGGTAACTG
TCAGACCAAGTTTACTCATATATACTTTAGATTGATTTAAAACTTCATTTTTAATTTAAAAGGATCTAGG
TGAAGATCCTTTTTGATAATCTCATGACCAAAATCCCTTAACGTGAGTTTTCGTTCCACTGAGCGTCAGA
CCCCGTAGAAAAGATCAAAGGATCTTCTTGAGATCCTTTTTTTCTGCGCGTAATCTGCTGCTTGCAAACA
AAAAAACCACCGCTACCAGCGGTGGTTTGTTTGCCGGATCAAGAGCTACCAACTCTTTTTCCGAAGGTAA
CTGGCTTCAGCAGAGCGCAGATACCAAATACTGTTCTTCTAGTGTAGCCGTAGTTAGGCCACCACTTCAA
GAACTCTGTAGCACCGCCTACATACCTCGCTCTGCTAATCCTGTTACCAGTGGCTGCTGCCAGTGGCGAT
AAGTCGTGTCTTACCGGGTTGGACTCAAGACGATAGTTACCGGATAAGGCGCAGCGGTCGGGCTGAACGG
GGGGTTCGTGCACACAGCCCAGCTTGGAGCGAAC
